Addgene plasmid #14864: CYPHR
Depositing lab: Alexandra Newton. Depositing organization: University of California, San Diego (UCSD). Publication: A genetically encoded fluorescent reporter reveals oscillatory phosphorylation by protein kinase C. Violin JD, Zhang J, Tsien RY, Newton AC. J Cell Biol. 2003 Jun 9. 161(5):899-909. 10.1083/jcb.200302125 PubMed 12782683.
Backbone
  Vector backbone: pcDNA3
  Backbone manufacturer: Invitrogen
  Backbone size w/o insert (bp): 5400
  Vector type: Mammalian Expression
  Selectable markers: Neomycin (select with G418)
Growth in bacteria
  Bacterial resistance: Ampicillin, 100 μg/mL
  Growth temperature: 37°C
  Growth strain: DH5alpha
  Copy number: High Copy
Gene/Insert
  Gene/Insert name: cyan/yellow PH domain reporter (alt names: CFP-PHdelta-YFP; PLC delta I)
  Entrez Gene: Plcd1
  Tag / fusion protein: CFP (N terminal on insert); YFP (C terminal on insert)
  Cloning method: Restriction Enzyme; 5′ cloning site HindIII (not destroyed); 3′ cloning site XbaI (not destroyed)
  Sequencing primers: 5′ T7
Terms and licenses: Academic/Nonprofit Terms; Industry Terms: Not Available to Industry
Depositor comments: CFP and YFP fused to the PH domain of PLCdelta. CYPHR was generated by PCR of CFP from HindIII to KpnI, the PH domain of murine PLCdelta1 (aa 10–140) from KpnI to XhoI, and mYFP from XhoI to XbaI.
How to cite: CYPHR was a gift from Alexandra Newton (Addgene plasmid # 14864 ; http://n2t.net/addgene:14864 ; RRID:Addgene_14864)
