[The description below was written by a language model from this plasmid's Addgene catalogue record.]
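Description:
CYPHR is a mammalian expression plasmid built on the pcDNA3 backbone (about 5.4 kb without insert) that encodes a genetically encoded fluorescent reporter, the "cyan/yellow PH domain reporter." It is propagated in E. coli as a high-copy plasmid under ampicillin selection. It also carries the neomycin resistance marker, so transfected mammalian cells can be selected with G418. The record does not explicitly list the promoter. pcDNA3 normally drives its insert from the CMV immediate-early promoter, and the use of a T7 primer for 5′ sequencing fits the T7 promoter site that lies upstream of the polylinker in that backbone.

The insert is a three-part fusion assembled from PCR fragments between HindIII and XbaI, both of which remain intact. CFP occupies the N-terminal position (HindIII to KpnI). It is followed by the pleckstrin homology domain of murine phospholipase C delta 1 (Plcd1, residues 10–140; KpnI to XhoI), and mYFP sits at the C terminus (XhoI to XbaI). The PLCδ1 PH domain is well known as a module that binds phosphatidylinositol 4,5-bisphosphate at the plasma membrane and inositol trisphosphate in the cytosol. Flanking it with a cyan/yellow fluorophore pair gives a probe suited to FRET or ratiometric imaging of the domain's state and localisation in living cells, though the record does not spell out the exact readout mechanism. The construct comes from work on fluorescent reporters of protein kinase C signalling dynamics, where a probe of this kind can be used to follow phospholipase C–linked phosphoinositide turnover.
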