>Addgene plasmid #14864 | CYPHR | addgene partial sequence | sequence record 21431 | CMV-F 5'-CGCAAATGGGCGGTAGGCGTG-3'
GCAGAGCTCTCTGGCTACTAGAGAACCACTGCTTACTGGCTTATCGAAATTAATACGACTCACTATAGGG
AGACCCAAGCTTCGCCACCATGGTGAGCAAGGGCGAGGAGCTGTTCACCGGGGTGGTGCCCATCCTGGTC
GAGCTGGACGGCGACGTAAACGGCCACAGGTTCAGCGTGTCCGGCGAGGGCGAGGGCGATGCCACCTACG
GCAAGCTGACCCTGAAGTTCATCTGCACCACCGGCAAGCTGCCCGTGCCCTGGCCCACCCTCGTGACCAC
CCTGACCTGGGGCGTGCAGTGCTTCAGCCGCTACCCCGACCACATGAAGCAGCACGACTTCTTCAAGTCC
GCCATGCCCGAAGGCTACGTCCAGGAGCGTACCATCTTCTTCAAGGACGACGGCAACTACAAGACCCGCG
CCGAGGTGAAGTTCGAGGGCGACACCCTGGTGAACCGCATCGAGCTGAAGGGCATCGACTTCAAGGAGGA
CGGCAACATCCTGGGGCACAAGCTGGAGTACAACTACATCAGCCACAACGTCTATATCACCGCCGACAAG
CAGAAGAACGGCATCAAGGTCCACTTCAAGATCCGCCACAACATCGAGGACGGCAGCGTGCAGCTCGCCG
ACCACTACCAGCAGA
